>Addgene plasmid #209346 | pMal-HA | addgene full sequence | sequence record 419547 | Addgene NGS Result
CGACACCATCGAATGGTGCAAAACCTTTCGCGGTATGGCATGATAGCGCCCGGAAGAGAGTCAATTCAGG
GTGGTGAATGTGAAACCAGTAACGTTATACGATGTCGCAGAGTATGCCGGTGTCTCTTATCAGACCGTTT
CCCGCGTGGTGAACCAGGCCAGCCACGTTTCTGCGAAAACGCGGGAAAAAGTGGAAGCGGCGATGGCGGA
GCTGAATTACATTCCCAACCGCGTGGCACAACAACTGGCGGGCAAACAGTCGTTGCTGATTGGCGTTGCC
ACCTCCAGTCTGGCCCTGCACGCGCCGTCGCAAATTGTCGCGGCGATTAAATCTCGCGCCGATCAACTGG
GTGCCAGCGTGGTGGTGTCGATGGTAGAACGAAGCGGCGTCGAAGCCTGTAAAGCGGCGGTGCACAATCT
TCTCGCGCAACGCGTCAGTGGGCTGATCATTAACTATCCGCTGGATGACCAGGATGCCATTGCTGTGGAA
GCTGCCTGCACTAATGTTCCGGCGTTATTTCTTGATGTCTCTGACCAGACACCCATCAACAGTATTATTT
TCTCCCATGAAGACGGTACGCGACTGGGCGTGGAGCATCTGGTCGCATTGGGTCACCAGCAAATCGCGCT
GTTAGCGGGCCCATTAAGTTCTGTCTCGGCGCGTCTGCGTCTGGCTGGCTGGCATAAATATCTCACTCGC
AATCAAATTCAGCCGATAGCGGAACGGGAAGGCGACTGGAGTGCCATGTCCGGTTTTCAACAAACCATGC
AAATGCTGAATGAGGGCATCGTTCCCACTGCGATGCTGGTTGCCAACGATCAGATGGCGCTGGGCGCAAT
GCGCGCCATTACCGAGTCCGGGCTGCGCGTTGGTGCGGATATTTCGGTAGTGGGATACGACGATACCGAA
GACAGCTCATGTTATATCCCGCCGTTAACCACCATCAAACAGGATTTTCGCCTGCTGGGGCAAACCAGCG
TGGACCGCTTGCTGCAACTCTCTCAGGGCCAGGCGGTGAAGGGCAATCAGCTGTTGCCCGTCTCACTGGT
GAAAAGAAAAACCACCCTGGCGCCCAATACACAAACCGCCTCTCCCCGCGCGTTGGCCGATTCATTAATG
CAGCTGGCACGACAGGTTTCCCGACTGGAAAGCGGGCAGTGAGCGCAACGCAATTAATGTAAGTTAGCTC
ACTCATTAGGCACAATTCTCATGTTTGACAGCTTATCATCGACTGCACGGTGCACCAATGCTTCTGGCGT
CAGGCAGCCATCGGAAGCTGTGGTATGGCTGTGCAGGTCGTAAATCACTGCATAATTCGTGTCGCTCAAG
GCGCACTCCCGTTCTGGATAATGTTTTTTGCGCCGACATCATAACGGTTCTGGCAAATATTCTGAAATGA
GCTGTTGACAATTAATCATCGGCTCGTATAATGTGTGGAATTGTGAGCGGATAACAATTTCACACAGGAA
ACAGCCAGTCCGTTTAGGTGTTTTCACGAGCAATTGACCAACAAGGACCATAGATTATGAAAATCCACCA
TCACCACCACCACGAAGAAGGTAAACTGGTAATCTGGATTAACGGCGATAAAGGCTATAACGGTCTCGCT
GAAGTCGGTAAGAAATTCGAGAAAGATACCGGAATTAAAGTCACCGTTGAGCATCCGGATAAACTGGAAG
AGAAATTCCCACAGGTTGCGGCAACTGGCGATGGCCCTGACATTATCTTCTGGGCACACGACCGCTTTGG
TGGCTACGCTCAATCTGGCCTGTTGGCTGAAATCACCCCGGACAAAGCGTTCCAGGACAAGCTGTATCCG
TTTACCTGGGATGCCGTACGTTACAACGGCAAGCTGATTGCTTACCCGATCGCTGTTGAAGCGTTATCGC
TGATTTATAACAAAGATCTGCTGCCGAACCCGCCAAAAACCTGGGAAGAGATCCCGGCGCTGGATAAAGA
ACTGAAAGCGAAAGGTAAGAGCGCGCTGATGTTCAACCTGCAAGAACCGTACTTCACCTGGCCGCTGATT
GCTGCTGACGGGGGTTATGCGTTCAAGTATGAAAACGGCAAGTACGACATTAAAGACGTGGGCGTGGATA
ACGCTGGCGCGAAAGCGGGTCTGACCTTCCTGGTTGACCTGATTAAAAACAAACACATGAATGCAGACAC
CGATTACTCCATCGCAGAAGCAGCCTTTAATAAAGGCGAAACAGCGATGACCATCAACGGCCCGTGGGCA
TGGTCCAACATCGACACCAGCAAAGTGAATTATGGTGTAACGGTACTGCCGACCTTCAAGGGTCAACCAT
CCAAACCGTTCGTTGGCGTGCTGAGCGCAGGTATTAACGCCGCCAGTCCGAACAAAGAGCTGGCAAAAGA
GTTCCTCGAAAACTATCTGCTGACTGATGAAGGTCTGGAAGCGGTTAATAAAGACAAACCGCTGGGTGCC
GTAGCGCTGAAGTCTTACGAGGAAGAGTTGGTGAAAGATCCGCGTATTGCCGCCACTATGGAAAACGCCC
AGAAAGGTGAAATCATGCCGAACATCCCGCAGATGTCCGCTTTCTGGTATGCCGTGCGTACTGCGGTGAT
CAACGCCGCCAGCGGTCGTCAGACTGTCGATGAAGCCCTGAAAGACGCGCAGACTAATTCGAGCTCGAAC
AACAACAACAATAACAATAACAACAACCTCGGGGAGAACCTGTACTTCCAGATGCTGATGGGCGGCCGCG
ATATCGTCGACGGATCCGAATTCCCTGCAGGTAATTCTGCGTACCCATACGATGTTCCAGATTACGCTTA
AATAAGCTTCAAATAAAACGAAAGGCTCAGTCGAAAGACTGGGCCTTTCGTTTTATCTGTTGTTTGTCGG
TGAACGCTCTCCTGAGTAGGACAAATCCGCCGGGAGCGGATTTGAACGTTGCGAAGCAACGGCCCGGAGG
GTGGCGGGCAGGACGCCCGCCATAAACTGCCAGGCATCAAATTAAGCAGAAGGCCATCCTGACGGATGGC
CTTTTTGCGTTTCTACAAACTCTTTCGGTCCGTTGTTTATTTTTCTAAATACATTCAAATATGTATCCGC
TCATGAGACAATAACCCTGATAAATGCTTCAATAATATTGAAAAAGGAAGAGTATGAGTATTCAACATTT
CCGTGTCGCCCTTATTCCCTTTTTTGCGGCATTTTGCCTTCCTGTTTTTGCTCACCCAGAAACGCTGGTG
AAAGTAAAAGATGCTGAAGATCAGTTGGGTGCACGAGTGGGTTACATCGAACTGGATCTCAACAGCGGTA
AGATCCTTGAGAGTTTTCGCCCCGAAGAACGTTTCCCAATGATGAGCACTTTTAAAGTTCTGCTATGTGG
CGCGGTATTATCCCGTGTTGACGCCGGGCAAGAGCAACTCGGTCGCCGCATACACTATTCTCAGAATGAC
TTGGTTGAGTACTCACCAGTCACAGAAAAGCATCTTACGGATGGCATGACAGTAAGAGAATTATGCAGTG
CTGCCATAACCATGAGTGATAACACTGCGGCCAACTTACTTCTGACAACGATCGGAGGACCGAAGGAGCT
AACCGCTTTTTTGCACAACATGGGGGATCATGTAACTCGCCTTGATCGTTGGGAACCGGAGCTGAATGAA
GCCATACCAAACGACGAGCGTGACACCACGATGCCTGTAGCAATGGCAACAACGTTGCGCAAACTATTAA
CTGGCGAACTACTTACTCTAGCTTCCCGGCAACAATTAATAGACTGGATGGAGGCGGATAAAGTTGCAGG
ACCACTTCTGCGCTCGGCCCTTCCGGCTGGCTGGTTTATTGCTGATAAATCTGGAGCCGGTGAGCGTGGG
TCTCGCGGTATCATTGCAGCACTGGGGCCAGATGGTAAGCCCTCCCGTATCGTAGTTATCTACACGACGG
GGAGTCAGGCAACTATGGATGAACGAAATAGACAGATCGCTGAGATAGGTGCCTCACTGATTAAGCATTG
GTAACTGTCAGACCAAGTTTACTCATATATACTTTAGATTGATTTCCTTAGGACTGAGCGTCAACCCCGT
AGAAAAGATCAAAGGATCTTCTTGAGATCCTTTTTTTCTGCGCGTAATCTGCTGCTTGCAAACAAAAAAA
CCACCGCTACCAGCGGTGGTTTGTTTGCCGGATCAAGAGCTACCAACTCTTTTTCCGAAGGTAACTGGCT
TCAGCAGAGCGCAGATACCAAATACTGTCCTTCTAGTGTAGCCGTAGTTAGGCCACCACTTCAAGAACTC
TGTAGCACCGCCTACATACCTCGCTCTGCTAATCCTGTTACCAGTGGGTGCTGCCAGTGGCGATAAGTCG
TGTCTTACCGGGTTGGACTCAAGACGATAGTTACCGGATAAGGCGCAGCGGTCGGGCTGAACGGGGGGTT
CGTGCACACAGCCCAGCTTGGAGCGAACGACCTACACCGAACTGAGATACCTACAGCGTGAGCTATGAGA
AAGCGCCACGCTTCCCGAAGGGAGAAAGGCGGACAGGTATCCGGTAAGCGGCAGGGTCGGAACAGGAGAG
CGCACGAGGGAGCTTCCAGGGGGAAACGCCTGGTATCTTTATAGTCCTGTCGGGTTTCGCCACCTCTGAC
TTGAGCGTCGATTTTTGTGATGCTCGTCAGGGGGGCGGAGCCTATGGAAAAACGCCAGCAACGCGGCCTT
TTTACGGTTCCTGGCCTTTTGCTGGCCTTTTGCTCACATGTTCTTTCCTGCGTTATCCCCTGATTCTGTG
GATAACCGTATTACCGCCTTTGAGTGAGCTGATACCGCTCGCCGCAGCCGAACGACCGAGCGCAGCGAGT
CAGTGAGCGAGGAAGCGGAAGAGCGCCTGATGCGGTATTTTCTCCTTACGCATCTGTGCGGTATTTCACA
CCGCATATAAGGTGCACTGTGACTGGGTCATGGCTGCGCCCCGACACCCGCCAACACCCGCTGACGCGCC
CTGACGGGCTTGTCTGCTCCCGGCATCCGCTTACAGACAAGCTGTGACCGTCTCCGGGAGCTGCATGTGT
CAGAGGTTTTCACCGTCATCACCGAAACGCGCGAGGCAGCTGCGGTAAAGCTCATCAGCGTGGTCGTGCA
GCGATTCACAGATGTCTGCCTGTTCATCCGCGTCCAGCTCGTTGAGTTTCTCCAGAAGCGTTAATGTCTG
GCTTCTGATAAAGCGGGCCATGTTAAGGGCGGTTTTTTCCTGTTTGGTCACTGATGCCTCCGTGTAAGCT
CAGGCCAGGACCCAACGCTGCCCGAAATTC
Features (pLannotate 1.2.2; 16 found; start..end, strand, type, name):
      2..79      +  promoter       lacIq promoter: lacI (mutant); In the lacIq allele, a single base change in the promoter boosts expression of the lacI gene about 10-fold.
     80..1162    +  CDS            lacI: lac repressor; lacI; The lac repressor binds to the lac operator to inhibit transcription in E. coli. This inhibition can be relieved by adding lactose or isopropyl-β-D-thiogalactopyranoside (IPTG).
   1175..1196    +  protein_bind   CAP binding site: CAP binding activates transcription in the presence of cAMP. E. coli catabolite activator protein
   1215..1232    +  promoter       tet promoter (fragment): E. coli promoter for tetracycline efflux protein gene
   1405..1433    +  promoter       tac promoter: strong E. coli promoter; hybrid between the trp and lac UV5 promoters
   1441..1457    +  protein_bind   lac operator: The lac repressor binds to the lac operator to inhibit transcription in E. coli. This inhibition can be relieved by adding lactose or isopropyl-β-D-thiogalactopyranoside (IPTG). lac repressor encoded by lacI
   1553..2645    +  CDS            MBP (fragment): maltose binding protein from E. coli; malE (mutated); This version of the gene does not encode a signal sequence, so MBP will remain in the cytosol.
   2772..2800    +  CDS            3xHA (fragment): three tandem HA epitope tags
   2810..2896    +  terminator     rrnB T1 terminator: Escherichia coli rrnB; transcription terminator T1 from the E. coli rrnB gene
   2988..3015    +  terminator     rrnB T2 terminator: transcription terminator T2 from the E. coli rrnB gene
   3062..3133    +  promoter       AmpR promoter: bla
   3134..3994    +  CDS            AmpR: β-lactamase; bla; confers resistance to ampicillin, carbenicillin, and related antibiotics
   4082..4670    +  rep_origin     ori: high-copy-number ColE1/pMB1/pBR322/pUC origin of replication
   4856..4908    -  misc_feature   bom (fragment): basis of mobility region from pBR322
   4919..4938    -  misc_feature   bom (fragment): basis of mobility region from pBR322
   5040..5231    -  CDS            rop: Rop protein, which maintains plasmids at low copy number; rop
