[The description below was written by a language model from this plasmid's Addgene catalogue record and pLannotate feature annotations shown in this document.]
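Description:
pMal-HA is an empty bacterial expression backbone derived from the NEB vector pMal-C6t, intended for producing recombinant proteins in E. coli as fusions to maltose-binding protein. It carries no insert. The roughly 5.3 kb plasmid is maintained through a ColE1/pMB1-type origin and selected with ampicillin via the β-lactamase gene under its own promoter. The catalogue lists it as high copy, although the annotation also finds a rop gene and fragments of the pBR322 bom region, elements that normally moderate copy number.

Expression is driven by the strong hybrid tac promoter followed by a lac operator, and the plasmid supplies its own lac repressor from a lacI gene under the up-mutated lacIq promoter, so transcription stays repressed until it is induced with IPTG. Downstream lies a malE-derived MBP coding sequence lacking the signal peptide, which keeps the fusion in the cytosol, and the cassette ends with the rrnB T1 and T2 terminators.

According to the stated purpose, the N-terminal tag is a 6xHis-MBP that can be removed with TEV protease, and the cloned protein would acquire a C-terminal StrepTagII. However, the feature table does not annotate the His tag, the TEV site or a Strep tag. Instead it detects a short HA epitope fragment, about one repeat's worth of a 3xHA match, just before the terminators. This fits the plasmid name and suggests a C-terminal HA tag rather than, or in addition to, the Strep tag, and the record does not resolve the discrepancy. The design suits solubility-enhanced expression, affinity purification on amylose or nickel resin, and subsequent tag removal.
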