Addgene plasmid #209346: pMal-HA
Purpose: (Empty Backbone) Protein expression vector with a TEV cleavable N-terminal 6xHis-MBP and C-terminal StrepTagII
Depositing lab: Lucia Strader. Depositing organization: Duke University.
Backbone
  Vector backbone: pMal-C6t
  Backbone manufacturer: NEB
  Vector type: Bacterial Expression
Growth in bacteria
  Bacterial resistance: Ampicillin, 100 μg/mL
  Growth temperature: 37°C
  Growth strain: DH5alpha
  Copy number: High Copy
Gene/Insert
  Gene/Insert name: None
Terms and licenses: Academic/Nonprofit Terms; Industry Terms: Not Available to Industry
How to cite: pMal-HA was a gift from Lucia Strader (Addgene plasmid # 209346 ; http://n2t.net/addgene:209346 ; RRID:Addgene_209346)
